>Addgene plasmid #70225 | pcDNA3-NGFP-VMAn-FKBP | depositor partial sequence | sequence record 126385 | Full ORF - NGFP-VMAn-FKBP
ATGGTGAGCAAGGGCGAGGAGCTGTTCACCGGGGTGGTGCCCATCCTGGTCGAGCTGGACGGCGACGTAA
ACGGCCACAAGTTCAGCGTGTCCGGCGAGGGCGAGGGCGATGCCACCTACGGCAAGCTGACCCTGAAGTT
CATCTGCACCACCGGCAAGCTGCCCGTGCCCTGGCCCACCCTCGTGACCACCCTGACCTACGGCGTGCAG
TGCTTCAGCCGCTACCCCGACCACATGAAGCAGCACGACTTCTTCAAGTCCGCCATGCCCGAAGGCTACG
TCCAGGAGCGCACCATCTTCTTCAAGGACGACGGCAACTACAAGACCCGCGCCGAGGTGAAGTTCGAGGG
CGACACCCTGGTGAACCGCATCATCCTGAAGGGCGAATTCCTTAAGGGCTGCTTTGCCAAGGGTACCAAT
GTTTTAATGGCGGATGGGTCTATTGAATGTATTGAAAACATTGAGGTTGGTAATAAGGTCATGGGTAAAG
ATGGCAGACCTCGTGAGGTAATTAAATTGCCCAGAGGAAGAGAAACTATGTACAGCGTCGTGCAGAAAAG
TCAGCACAGAGCCCACAAAAGTGACTCAAGTCGTGAAGTGCCAGAATTACTCAAGTTTACGTGTAATGCG
ACCCATGAGTTGGTTGTTAGAACACCTCGTAGTGTCCGCCGTTTGTCTCGTACCATTAAGGGTGTCGAAT
ATTTTGAAGTTATTACTTTTGAGATGGGCCAAAAGAAAGCCCCCGACGGTAGAATTGTTGAGCTTGTCAA
GGAAGTTTCAAAGAGCTACCCAATATCTGAGGGGCCTGAGAGAGCCAACGAATTAGTAGAATCCTATAGA
AAGGCTTCAAATAAAGCTTATTTTGAGTGGACTATTGAGGCCAGAGATCTTTCTCTGTTGGGTTCCCATG
TTCGTAAAGCTACCTACCAGACTTACGCTCCAATTCTTTATTCTAGAAACAACGGCAACGGGAACGGCAC
TAGAGGAGTGCAGGTGGAAACCATCTCCCCAGGAGACGGGCGCACCTTCCCCAAGCGCGGCCAGACCTGC
GTGGTGCACTACACCGGGATGCTTGAAGATGGAAAGAAATTTGATTCCTCCCGGGACAGAAACAAGCCCT
TTAAGTTTATGCTAGGCAAGCAGGAGGTGATCCGAGGCTGGGAAGAAGGGGTTGCCCAGATGAGTGTGGG
TCAGAGAGCCAAACTGACTATATCTCCAGATTATGCCTATGGTGCCACTGGGCACCCAGGCATCATCCCA
CCACATGCCACTCTCGTCTTCGATGTGGAGCTTCTAAAACTGGAA
