>Addgene plasmid #70225 | pcDNA3-NGFP-VMAn-FKBP | depositor partial sequence | sequence record 126386 | N-terminal GFP
ATGGTGAGCAAGGGCGAGGAGCTGTTCACCGGGGTGGTGCCCATCCTGGTCGAGCTGGACGGCGACGTAA
ACGGCCACAAGTTCAGCGTGTCCGGCGAGGGCGAGGGCGATGCCACCTACGGCAAGCTGACCCTGAAGTT
CATCTGCACCACCGGCAAGCTGCCCGTGCCCTGGCCCACCCTCGTGACCACCCTGACCTACGGCGTGCAG
TGCTTCAGCCGCTACCCCGACCACATGAAGCAGCACGACTTCTTCAAGTCCGCCATGCCCGAAGGCTACG
TCCAGGAGCGCACCATCTTCTTCAAGGACGACGGCAACTACAAGACCCGCGCCGAGGTGAAGTTCGAGGG
CGACACCCTGGTGAACCGCATCATCCTGAAGGGC
