>Addgene plasmid #70225 | pcDNA3-NGFP-VMAn-FKBP | depositor partial sequence | sequence record 126387 | VMAn
TGCTTTGCCAAGGGTACCAATGTTTTAATGGCGGATGGGTCTATTGAATGTATTGAAAACATTGAGGTTG
GTAATAAGGTCATGGGTAAAGATGGCAGACCTCGTGAGGTAATTAAATTGCCCAGAGGAAGAGAAACTAT
GTACAGCGTCGTGCAGAAAAGTCAGCACAGAGCCCACAAAAGTGACTCAAGTCGTGAAGTGCCAGAATTA
CTCAAGTTTACGTGTAATGCGACCCATGAGTTGGTTGTTAGAACACCTCGTAGTGTCCGCCGTTTGTCTC
GTACCATTAAGGGTGTCGAATATTTTGAAGTTATTACTTTTGAGATGGGCCAAAAGAAAGCCCCCGACGG
TAGAATTGTTGAGCTTGTCAAGGAAGTTTCAAAGAGCTACCCAATATCTGAGGGGCCTGAGAGAGCCAAC
GAATTAGTAGAATCCTATAGAAAGGCTTCAAATAAAGCTTATTTTGAGTGGACTATTGAGGCCAGAGATC
TTTCTCTGTTGGGTTCCCATGTTCGTAAAGCTACCTACCAGACTTACGCTCCAATTCTTTAT
