>Addgene plasmid #70225 | pcDNA3-NGFP-VMAn-FKBP | depositor partial sequence | sequence record 126388 | FK506- and rapamycin-binding protein (FKBP)
GGAGTGCAGGTGGAAACCATCTCCCCAGGAGACGGGCGCACCTTCCCCAAGCGCGGCCAGACCTGCGTGG
TGCACTACACCGGGATGCTTGAAGATGGAAAGAAATTTGATTCCTCCCGGGACAGAAACAAGCCCTTTAA
GTTTATGCTAGGCAAGCAGGAGGTGATCCGAGGCTGGGAAGAAGGGGTTGCCCAGATGAGTGTGGGTCAG
AGAGCCAAACTGACTATATCTCCAGATTATGCCTATGGTGCCACTGGGCACCCAGGCATCATCCCACCAC
ATGCCACTCTCGTCTTCGATGTGGAGCTTCTAAAACTGGAA
