>Addgene plasmid #70225 | pcDNA3-NGFP-VMAn-FKBP | addgene partial sequence | sequence record 128794 | CMV-F 5'-CGCAAATGGGCGGTAGGCGTG-3'
ACTAGAGAACCCACTGCTTACTGGCTTATCGAAATTAATACGACTCACTATAGGGAGACCCAAGCTTGGT
ACCGAGCTCGGATCCACCATGGTGAGCAAGGGCGAGGAGCTGTTCACCGGGGTGGTGCCCATCCTGGTCG
AGCTGGACGGCGACGTAAACGGCCACAAGTTCAGCGTGTCCGGCGAGGGCGAGGGCGATGCCACCTACGG
CAAGCTGACCCTGAAGTTCATCTGCACCACCGGCAAGCTGCCCGTGCCCTGGCCCACCCTCGTGACCACC
CTGACCTACGGCGTGCAGTGCTTCAGCCGCTACCCCGACCACATGAAGCAGCACGACTTCTTCAAGTCCG
CCATGCCCGAAGGCTACGTCCAGGAGCGCACCATCTTCTTCAAGGACGACGGCAACTACAAGACCCGCGC
CGAGGTGAAGTTCGAGGGCGACACCCTGGTGAACCGCATCATCCTGAAGGGCGAATTCCTTAAGGGCTGC
TTTGCCAAGGGTACCAATGTTTTAATGGCGGATGGGTCTATTGAATGTATTGAAAACATTGAGGTTGGTA
ATAAGGTCATGGGTAAAGATGGCAGACCTCGTGAGGTAATTAAATTGCCCAGAGGAAGAGAAACTATGTA
CAGCGTCGTGCAGAAAAGTCAGCACAGAGCCCACAAAAGTGACTCAAGTCGTGAAGTGCCAGAATTACTC
AAGTTTACGTGTAATGCGACCCATGAGTTGGTTGTTAGAACACCTCGTAGTGTCCGCCGTTTGTCTCGTA
CCATTAAGGGTGTCGAATATTTTGAAGTTATTACTTT
