>Addgene plasmid #70225 | pcDNA3-NGFP-VMAn-FKBP | addgene partial sequence | sequence record 129528 | BGH-rev 5'-TAGAAGGCACAGTCGAGG-3'
GGCCCTCTAGATGCATGCTCGAGTTAATAACTAGTTTCCAGTTTTAGAAGCTCCACATCGAAGACGAGAG
TGGCATGTGGTGGGATGATGCCTGGGTGCCCAGTGGCACCATAGGCATAATCTGGAGATATAGTCAGTTT
GGCTCTCTGACCCACACTCATCTGGGCAACCCCTTCTTCCCAGCCTCGGATCACCTCCTGCTTGCCTAGC
ATAAACTTAAAGGGCTTGTTTCTGTCCCGGGAGGAATCAAATTTCTTTCCATCTTCAAGCATCCCGGTGT
AGTGCACCACGCAGGTCTGGCCGCGCTTGGGGAAGGTGCGCCCGTCTCCTGGGGAGATGGTTTCCACCTG
CACTCCTCTAGTGCCGTTCCCGTTGCCGTTGTTTCTAGAATAAAGAATTGGAGCGTAAGTCTGGTAGGTA
GCTTTACGAACATGGGAACCCAACAGAGAAAGATCTCTGGCCTCAATAGTCCACTCAAAATAAGCTTTAT
TTGAAGCCTTTCTATAGGATTCTACTAATTCGTTGGCTCTCTCAGGCCCCTCAGATATTGGGTAGCTCTT
TGAAACTTCCTTGACAAGCTCAACAATTCTACCGTCGGGGGCTTTCTTTTGGCCCATCTCAAAAGTAATA
ACTTCAAAATATTCGACACCCTTAATGGTACGAGACAAACGGCGGACACTACGAGGTGTTCTAACAACCA
ACTCATGGGTCGCATTACACGTAAACTTGAGTAATTCTGGCACTTCACGACTTGAGTCACTTTTGTGGGC
TCTGTGCTGACTTTTCTGCACGACGCTGTACATAGTTTCTCTTCCTCTGGGCAATTTAATTACCTCACGA
GGTCTGCCATCTTTACC
