[The description below was written by a language model from this plasmid's Addgene catalogue record.]
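Description:
pcDNA3-NGFP-VMAn-FKBP is a mammalian expression plasmid built on a pcDNA3.1 backbone, about 6.7 kb in total, and selected in bacteria with ampicillin. The record provides no feature table, so other backbone elements such as the replication origin, polyadenylation signal or any mammalian selection marker are not documented here, and the copy number is listed as unknown.

The payload is a CMV promoter-driven fusion protein that forms one half of a conditional protein splicing system. Its N-terminal part is a synthetic eGFP fragment of roughly 384 bp, truncated by deletion of residues 129–239 and carrying a Glu125-to-Ile substitution. This non-fluorescent fragment is followed at its C terminus by VMAn (the N-terminal portion of the VMA intein), a linker peptide, and FKBP, the FK506- and rapamycin-binding protein.

In designs of this kind, the split intein halves have little activity on their own. FKBP acts as a chemically inducible dimerization domain that, in the presence of rapamycin, is brought together with a complementary binding domain on a partner protein. That partner, which would carry the C-terminal intein half and the remainder of GFP, is not part of this record. Dimerization would reconstitute the intein, which excises itself and ligates the flanking GFP pieces into an intact protein, giving a fluorescent readout of splicing. The associated work concerns conditional splicing of the toxin alpha-sarcin in live cells, which suggests this GFP version serves as a reporter or model substrate for the system, although the record states only that it expresses the N-terminal GFP portion with the VMA intein for protein splicing.
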