Addgene plasmid #70225: pcDNA3-NGFP-VMAn-FKBP
Purpose: Expresses N-terminal portion of GFP along with VMA intein for protein splicing
Depositing lab: Perry Howard. Publication: Conditional protein splicing of alpha-sarcin in live cells. Alford SC, O'Sullivan C, Obst J, Christie J, Howard PL. Mol Biosyst. 2014 Apr;10(4):831-7. doi: 10.1039/c3mb70387h. Epub 2014 Jan 30. PubMed 24481070.
Backbone
  Vector backbone: pcDNA3.1
  Backbone size w/o insert (bp): 5428
  Total vector size (bp): 6733
  Vector type: Mammalian Expression
Growth in bacteria
  Bacterial resistance: Ampicillin, 100 μg/mL
  Growth temperature: 37°C
  Growth strain: DH5alpha
  Copy number: Unknown
Gene/Insert
  Gene/Insert name: eGFP
  Species: Synthetic
  Insert size (bp): 384
  Mutation: Changed Glu 125 to Ile, Deleted amino acids 129-239
  GenBank ID: LC008492.1
  Promoter: CMV
  Tag / fusion protein: VMAn (C terminal on insert); Linker Peptide (C terminal on insert); FK506- and rapamycin-binding protein (FKBP) (C terminal on insert)
  Cloning method: Unknown
  Sequencing primers: 5′ N-Sar-For; 3′ N-Sar-Rev
Terms and licenses: Academic/Nonprofit Terms; Industry Terms: Not Available to Industry
How to cite: pcDNA3-NGFP-VMAn-FKBP was a gift from Perry Howard (Addgene plasmid # 70225 ; http://n2t.net/addgene:70225 ; RRID:Addgene_70225)
